Addgene plasmid #134360: pcDNA3.1.Gαq-LgB97
Purpose: Nanoluc complementation assay. Expression of Gαq protein fused with the LgBiT(LgB)of the nanoluciferase inserted between residues 97 and 98 of Gαq. Addition of the HA epitope at N terminus of Gαq.
Depositing lab: Julien Hanson. Depositing organization: Universite de Liege. Publication: A dynamic and screening-compatible nanoluciferase-based complementation assay enables profiling of individual GPCR-G protein interactions. Laschet C, Dupuis N, Hanson J. J Biol Chem. 2019 Mar 15;294(11):4079-4090. doi: 10.1074/jbc.RA118.006231. Epub 2018 Dec 28. PubMed 30593506.
Backbone
  Vector backbone: pcDNA3.1
  Backbone size w/o insert (bp): 5400
  Total vector size (bp): 7021
  Vector type: Mammalian Expression, Bacterial Expression
  Selectable markers: Neomycin (select with G418)
Growth in bacteria
  Bacterial resistance: Ampicillin, 100 μg/mL
  Growth temperature: 37°C
  Growth strain: DH5alpha
  Copy number: High Copy
Gene/Insert
  Gene/Insert name: Gαq-LgB97
  Species: H. sapiens (human)
  Insert size (bp): 1629
  GenBank ID: NM_002072.5
  Entrez Gene: GNAQ (a.k.a. CMAL, CMC1, G-ALPHA-q, GAQ, SWS)
  Promoter: T7
  Tag / fusion protein: HA (N terminal on insert)
  Cloning method: Restriction Enzyme; 5′ cloning site HindIII (not destroyed); 3′ cloning site BamHI (not destroyed)
  Sequencing primers: 5′ TAATACGACTCACTATAGGG; 3′ TTCCCAATCCTCCCCCTTG
Terms and licenses: Academic/Nonprofit Terms; Industry Terms: Not Available to Industry
How to cite: pcDNA3.1.Gαq-LgB97 was a gift from Julien Hanson (Addgene plasmid # 134360 ; http://n2t.net/addgene:134360 ; RRID:Addgene_134360)
