[The description below was written by a language model from this plasmid's Addgene catalogue record and pLannotate feature annotations shown in this document.]
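Description:
pcDNA3.1.Gαq-LgB97 is a mammalian expression plasmid of about 7 kb, built on the pcDNA3.1 backbone, that encodes human Gαq (GNAQ) carrying the LgBiT fragment of NanoLuc luciferase. It is propagated in E. coli through a high-copy ColE1/pUC-type origin with ampicillin selection from the β-lactamase gene. An f1 origin is also present. For stable selection in mammalian cells, an SV40 early promoter drives a neomycin phosphotransferase cassette that ends in an SV40 polyadenylation signal and confers G418 resistance.

The insert of roughly 1.6 kb was cloned between HindIII and BamHI, downstream of the CMV immediate-early enhancer and promoter and upstream of the bovine growth hormone polyadenylation signal. The catalogue lists T7 as the promoter. The feature table shows a T7 promoter lying between the CMV promoter and the coding sequence, so CMV would be the element driving expression in mammalian cells, while T7 offers a site for in vitro transcription or sequencing. The open reading frame begins with an HA epitope at the N terminus of Gαq, and LgBiT is inserted internally between residues 97 and 98. The annotation reflects this as a partial NanoLuc match flanked by two G-protein alpha-subunit segments. These segments are labelled by homology to a Dictyostelium protein, but the catalogue identifies them as human GNAQ.

The construct is intended for nanoluciferase complementation assays. When the LgBiT-tagged Gαq comes close to a partner carrying the complementary small NanoLuc fragment, luciferase activity is reconstituted. According to the associated publication title, this gives a dynamic, screening-compatible readout for profiling interactions between individual GPCRs and G proteins.
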