Features (pLannotate 1.2.2; 23 found; start..end, strand, type, name):
     28..80      -  misc_feature   bom (fragment): basis of mobility region from pBR322
    235..614     +  enhancer       CMV enhancer: human cytomegalovirus immediate early enhancer
    615..818     +  promoter       CMV promoter: human cytomegalovirus (CMV) immediate early promoter
    814..847     +  LTR            5' LTR (truncated) (fragment): truncated 5' long terminal repeat (LTR) from HIV-1
    863..881     +  promoter       T7 promoter: promoter for bacteriophage T7 RNA polymerase
    923..949     +  CDS            3xHA (fragment): three tandem HA epitope tags
    965..1225    +  CDS            gpaE (fragment): GPA5_DICDI - Protein inferred from homology: Swiss-Prot protein existence level 3. Guanine nucleotide-binding proteins (G proteins) are involved as modulators or transducers in various transmembrane signaling systems. From Dictyostelium discoideum (Slime mold).
   1262..1732    +  CDS            Nluc (fragment): NanoLuc® luciferase human codon-optimized
   1862..2518    +  CDS            gpaE (fragment): GPA5_DICDI - Protein inferred from homology: Swiss-Prot protein existence level 3. Guanine nucleotide-binding proteins (G proteins) are involved as modulators or transducers in various transmembrane signaling systems. From Dictyostelium discoideum (Slime mold).
   2621..2845    +  polyA_signal   bGH poly(A) signal: bovine growth hormone polyadenylation signal
   2849..2870    +  promoter       SV40 promoter (fragment): SV40 enhancer and early promoter
   2891..3319    +  rep_origin     f1 ori (sequence partly withheld): f1 bacteriophage origin of replication; arrow indicates direction of (+) strand synthesis
   3333..3662    +  promoter       SV40 promoter: SV40 enhancer and early promoter
   3729..4520    +  CDS            neo: KKA2_KLEPN - Also known as kan, nptII. Experimental evidence at protein level: Swiss-Prot protein existence level 1. Resistance to kanamycin, neomycin, paromomycin, ribostamycin, butirosin and gentamicin B. From Klebsiella pneumoniae.
   4544..4702    +  CDS            ble (fragment): BLE_KLEPN - Experimental evidence at protein level: Swiss-Prot protein existence level 1. Binding protein with a strong affinity to the bleomycin family of antibiotics. Binds to CL990; an antimitotic-antibiotic compound. From Klebsiella pneumoniae.
   4697..4818    +  polyA_signal   SV40 poly(A) signal: SV40 polyadenylation signal
   4891..4907    -  protein_bind   lac operator: The lac repressor binds to the lac operator to inhibit transcription in E. coli. This inhibition can be relieved by adding lactose or isopropyl-β-D-thiogalactopyranoside (IPTG). lac repressor encoded by lacI
   4915..4945    -  promoter       lac promoter: promoter for the E. coli lac operon
   4960..4981    -  protein_bind   CAP binding site: CAP binding activates transcription in the presence of cAMP. E. coli catabolite activator protein
   4994..5086    -  CDS            lacI (fragment): lac repressor; lacI; The lac repressor binds to the lac operator to inhibit transcription in E. coli. This inhibition can be relieved by adding lactose or isopropyl-β-D-thiogalactopyranoside (IPTG).
   5269..5857    -  rep_origin     ori: high-copy-number ColE1/pMB1/pBR322/pUC origin of replication
   6028..6888    -  CDS            AmpR: β-lactamase; bla; confers resistance to ampicillin, carbenicillin, and related antibiotics
   6889..6993    -  promoter       AmpR promoter: bla
>Addgene plasmid #134360 | pcDNA3.1.Gαq-LgB97 | addgene full sequence | sequence record 306401 | Addgene NGS Result
GACGGATCGGGAGATCTCCCGATCCCCTATGGTGCACTCTCAGTACAATCTGCTCTGATGCCGCATAGTT
AAGCCAGTATCTGCTCCCTGCTTGTGTGTTGGAGGTCGCTGAGTAGTGCGCGAGCAAAATTTAAGCTACA
ACAAGGCAAGGCTTGACCGACAATTGCATGAAGAATCTGCTTAGGGTTAGGCGTTTTGCGCTGCTTCGCG
ATGTACGGGCCAGATATACGCGTTGACATTGATTATTGACTAGTTATTAATAGTAATCAATTACGGGGTC
ATTAGTTCATAGCCCATATATGGAGTTCCGCGTTACATAACTTACGGTAAATGGCCCGCCTGGCTGACCG
CCCAACGACCCCCGCCCATTGACGTCAATAATGACGTATGTTCCCATAGTAACGCCAATAGGGACTTTCC
ATTGACGTCAATGGGTGGAGTATTTACGGTAAACTGCCCACTTGGCAGTACATCAAGTGTATCATATGCC
AAGTACGCCCCCTATTGACGTCAATGACGGTAAATGGCCCGCCTGGCATTATGCCCAGTACATGACCTTA
TGGGACTTTCCTACTTGGCAGTACATCTACGTATTAGTCATCGCTATTACCATGGTGATGCGGTTTTGGC
AGTACATCAATGGGCGTGGATAGCGGTTTGACTCACGGGGATTTCCAAGTCTCCACCCCATTGACGTCAA
TGGGAGTTTGTTTTGGCACCAAAATCAACGGGACTTTCCAAAATGTCGTAACAACTCCGCCCCATTGACG
CAAATGGGCGGTAGGCGTGTACGGTGGGAGGTCTATATAAGCAGAGCTCTCTGGCTAACTAGAGAACCCA
CTGCTTACTGGCTTATCGAAATTAATACGACTCACTATAGGGAGACCCAAGCTGGCTAGCGTTTAAACTT
AAGCTTACCATGTACCCATACGATGTTCCAGATTACGCTACTCTGGAGTCCATCATGGCGTGCTGCCTGA
GCGAGGAGGCCAAGGAAGCCCGGCGGATCAACGACGAGATCGAGCGGCAGCTCCGCAGGGACAAGCGGGA
CGCCCGCCGGGAGCTCAAGCTGCTGCTGCTCGGGACAGGAGAGAGTGGCAAGAGTACGTTTATCAAGCAG
ATGAGAATCATCCATGGGTCAGGATACTCTGATGAAGATAAAAGGGGCTTCACCAAGCTGGTGTATCAGA
ACATCTTCACGGCCATGCAGGCCATGATCAGAGCCATGGACACACTCGATATCAGCGGAGGCGGAGGAAG
CGTCTTCACACTCGAAGATTTCGTTGGGGACTGGGAACAGACAGCCGCCTACAACCTGGACCAAGTCCTT
GAACAGGGAGGTGTGTCCAGTTTGCTGCAGAATCTCGCCGTGTCCGTAACTCCGATCCAAAGGATTGTCC
GGAGCGGTGAAAATGCCCTGAAGATCGACATCCATGTCATCATCCCGTATGAAGGTCTGAGCGCCGACCA
AATGGCCCAGATCGAAGAGGTGTTTAAGGTGGTGTACCCTGTGGATGATCATCACTTTAAGGTGATCCTG
CCCTATGGCACACTGGTAATCGACGGGGTTACGCCGAACATGCTGAACTATTTCGGACGGCCGTATGAAG
GCATCGCCGTGTTCGACGGCAAAAAGATCACTGTAACAGGGACCCTGTGGAACGGCAACAAAATTATCGA
CGAGCGCCTGATCACCCCCGACGGCTCCATGCTGTTCCGAGTAACCATCAACAGTAGCGGAGGCGGAGGA
AGCCCGCGGAAGATCCCATACAAGTATGAGCACAATAAGGCTCATGCACAATTAGTTCGAGAAGTTGATG
TGGAGAAGGTGTCTGCTTTTGAGAATCCATATGTAGATGCAATAAAGAGTTTATGGAATGATCCTGGAAT
CCAGGAATGCTATGATAGACGACGAGAATATCAATTATCTGACTCTACCAAATACTATCTTAATGACTTG
GACCGCGTAGCTGACCCTGCCTACCTGCCTACGCAACAAGATGTGCTTAGAGTTCGAGTCCCCACCACAG
GGATCATCGAATACCCCTTTGACTTACAAAGTGTCATTTTCAGAATGGTCGATGTAGGGGGCCAAAGGTC
AGAGAGAAGAAAATGGATACACTGCTTTGAAAATGTCACCTCTATCATGTTTCTAGTAGCGCTTAGTGAA
TATGATCAAGTTCTCGTGGAGTCAGACAATGAGAACCGAATGGAGGAAAGCAAGGCTCTCTTTAGAACAA
TTATCACATACCCCTGGTTCCAGAACTCCTCGGTTATTCTGTTCTTAAACAAGAAAGATCTTCTAGAGGA
GAAAATCATGTATTCCCATCTAGTCGACTACTTCCCAGAATATGATGGACCCCAGAGAGATGCCCAGGCA
GCCCGAGAATTCATTCTGAAGATGTTCGTGGACCTGAACCCAGACAGTGACAAAATTATCTACTCCCACT
TCACGTGCGCCACAGACACCGAGAATATCCGCTTTGTCTTTGCTGCCGTCAAGGACACCATCCTCCAGTT
GAACCTGAAGGAGTACAATCTGGTCTAAGGATCCACTAGTCCAGTGTGGTGGAATTCCTCGAGTCTAGAG
GGCCCGTTTAAACCCGCTGATCAGCCTCGACTGTGCCTTCTAGTTGCCAGCCATCTGTTGTTTGCCCCTC
CCCCGTGCCTTCCTTGACCCTGGAAGGTGCCACTCCCACTGTCCTTTCCTAATAAAATGAGGAAATTGCA
TCGCATTGTCTGAGTAGGTGTCATTCTATTCTGGGGGGTGGGGTGGGGCAGGACAGCAAGGGGGAGGATT
GGGAAGACAATAGCAGGCATGCTGGGGATGCGGTGGGCTCTATGGCTTCTGAGGCGGAAAGAACCAGCTG
GGGCTCTAGGGGGTATCCCC
[124 nt withheld, positions 2891-3014]
C
[91 nt withheld, positions 3016-3106]
A
[49 nt withheld, positions 3108-3156]
CCTTTGACGTTGGAGTCCACGTTCTTT
[37 nt withheld, positions 3184-3220]
ACCCTATCTCGGTCTATTCTTTTGATTTATAAGGGATTTTGCCGATTTCGGCCTATTGGTTAAAAAATGA
GCTGATTTAACAAAAATTTAACGCGAATTAATTCTGTGGAATGTGTGTCAGTTAGGGTGTGGAAAGTCCC
CAGGCTCCCCAGCAGGCAGAAGTATGCAAAGCATGCATCTCAATTAGTCAGCAACCAGGTGTGGAAAGTC
CCCAGGCTCCCCAGCAGGCAGAAGTATGCAAAGCATGCATCTCAATTAGTCAGCAACCATAGTCCCGCCC
CTAACTCCGCCCATCCCGCCCCTAACTCCGCCCAGTTCCGCCCATTCTCCGCCCCATGGCTGACTAATTT
TTTTTATTTATGCAGAGGCCGAGGCCGCCTCTGCCTCTGAGCTATTCCAGAAGTAGTGAGGAGGCTTTTT
TGGAGGCCTAGGCTTTTGCAAAAAGCTCCCGGGAGCTTGTATATCCATTTTCGGATCTGATCAAGAGACA
GGATGAGGATCGTTTCGCATGATTGAACAAGATGGATTGCACGCAGGTTCTCCGGCCGCTTGGGTGGAGA
GGCTATTCGGCTATGACTGGGCACAACAGACAATCGGCTGCTCTGATGCCGCCGTGTTCCGGCTGTCAGC
GCAGGGGCGCCCGGTTCTTTTTGTCAAGACCGACCTGTCCGGTGCCCTGAATGAACTGCAGGACGAGGCA
GCGCGGCTATCGTGGCTGGCCACGACGGGCGTTCCTTGCGCAGCTGTGCTCGACGTTGTCACTGAAGCGG
GAAGGGACTGGCTGCTATTGGGCGAAGTGCCGGGGCAGGATCTCCTGTCATCTCACCTTGCTCCTGCCGA
GAAAGTATCCATCATGGCTGATGCAATGCGGCGGCTGCATACGCTTGATCCGGCTACCTGCCCATTCGAC
CACCAAGCGAAACATCGCATCGAGCGAGCACGTACTCGGATGGAAGCCGGTCTTGTCGATCAGGATGATC
TGGACGAAGAGCATCAGGGGCTCGCGCCAGCCGAACTGTTCGCCAGGCTCAAGGCGCGCATGCCCGACGG
CGAGGATCTCGTCGTGACCCATGGCGATGCCTGCTTGCCGAATATCATGGTGGAAAATGGCCGCTTTTCT
GGATTCATCGACTGTGGCCGGCTGGGTGTGGCGGACCGCTATCAGGACATAGCGTTGGCTACCCGTGATA
TTGCTGAAGAGCTTGGCGGCGAATGGGCTGACCGCTTCCTCGTGCTTTACGGTATCGCCGCTCCCGATTC
GCAGCGCATCGCCTTCTATCGCCTTCTTGACGAGTTCTTCTGAGCGGGACTCTGGGGTTCGAAATGACCG
ACCAAGCGACGCCCAACCTGCCATCACGAGATTTCGATTCCACCGCCGCCTTCTATGAAAGGTTGGGCTT
CGGAATCGTTTTCCGGGACGCCGGCTGGATGATCCTCCAGCGCGGGGATCTCATGCTGGAGTTCTTCGCC
CACCCCAACTTGTTTATTGCAGCTTATAATGGTTACAAATAAAGCAATAGCATCACAAATTTCACAAATA
AAGCATTTTTTTCACTGCATTCTAGTTGTGGTTTGTCCAAACTCATCAATGTATCTTATCATGTCTGTAT
ACCGTCGACCTCTAGCTAGAGCTTGGCGTAATCATGGTCATAGCTGTTTCCTGTGTGAAATTGTTATCCG
CTCACAATTCCACACAACATACGAGCCGGAAGCATAAAGTGTAAAGCCTGGGGTGCCTAATGAGTGAGCT
AACTCACATTAATTGCGTTGCGCTCACTGCCCGCTTTCCAGTCGGGAAACCTGTCGTGCCAGCTGCATTA
ATGAATCGGCCAACGCGCGGGGAGAGGCGGTTTGCGTATTGGGCGCTCTTCCGCTTCCTCGCTCACTGAC
TCGCTGCGCTCGGTCGTTCGGCTGCGGCGAGCGGTATCAGCTCACTCAAAGGCGGTAATACGGTTATCCA
CAGAATCAGGGGATAACGCAGGAAAGAACATGTGAGCAAAAGGCCAGCAAAAGGCCAGGAACCGTAAAAA
GGCCGCGTTGCTGGCGTTTTTCCATAGGCTCCGCCCCCCTGACGAGCATCACAAAAATCGACGCTCAAGT
CAGAGGTGGCGAAACCCGACAGGACTATAAAGATACCAGGCGTTTCCCCCTGGAAGCTCCCTCGTGCGCT
CTCCTGTTCCGACCCTGCCGCTTACCGGATACCTGTCCGCCTTTCTCCCTTCGGGAAGCGTGGCGCTTTC
TCATAGCTCACGCTGTAGGTATCTCAGTTCGGTGTAGGTCGTTCGCTCCAAGCTGGGCTGTGTGCACGAA
CCCCCCGTTCAGCCCGACCGCTGCGCCTTATCCGGTAACTATCGTCTTGAGTCCAACCCGGTAAGACACG
ACTTATCGCCACTGGCAGCAGCCACTGGTAACAGGATTAGCAGAGCGAGGTATGTAGGCGGTGCTACAGA
GTTCTTGAAGTGGTGGCCTAACTACGGCTACACTAGAAGAACAGTATTTGGTATCTGCGCTCTGCTGAAG
CCAGTTACCTTCGGAAAAAGAGTTGGTAGCTCTTGATCCGGCAAACAAACCACCGCTGGTAGCGGTGGTT
TTTTTGTTTGCAAGCAGCAGATTACGCGCAGAAAAAAAGGATCTCAAGAAGATCCTTTGATCTTTTCTAC
GGGGTCTGACGCTCAGTGGAACGAAAACTCACGTTAAGGGATTTTGGTCATGAGATTATCAAAAAGGATC
TTCACCTAGATCCTTTTAAATTAAAAATGAAGTTTTAAATCAATCTAAAGTATATATGAGTAAACTTGGT
CTGACAGTTACCAATGCTTAATCAGTGAGGCACCTATCTCAGCGATCTGTCTATTTCGTTCATCCATAGT
TGCCTGACTCCCCGTCGTGTAGATAACTACGATACGGGAGGGCTTACCATCTGGCCCCAGTGCTGCAATG
ATACCGCGAGACCCACGCTCACCGGCTCCAGATTTATCAGCAATAAACCAGCCAGCCGGAAGGGCCGAGC
GCAGAAGTGGTCCTGCAACTTTATCCGCCTCCATCCAGTCTATTAATTGTTGCCGGGAAGCTAGAGTAAG
TAGTTCGCCAGTTAATAGTTTGCGCAACGTTGTTGCCATTGCTACAGGCATCGTGGTGTCACGCTCGTCG
TTTGGTATGGCTTCATTCAGCTCCGGTTCCCAACGATCAAGGCGAGTTACATGATCCCCCATGTTGTGCA
AAAAAGCGGTTAGCTCCTTCGGTCCTCCGATCGTTGTCAGAAGTAAGTTGGCCGCAGTGTTATCACTCAT
GGTTATGGCAGCACTGCATAATTCTCTTACTGTCATGCCATCCGTAAGATGCTTTTCTGTGACTGGTGAG
TACTCAACCAAGTCATTCTGAGAATAGTGTATGCGGCGACCGAGTTGCTCTTGCCCGGCGTCAATACGGG
ATAATACCGCGCCACATAGCAGAACTTTAAAAGTGCTCATCATTGGAAAACGTTCTTCGGGGCGAAAACT
CTCAAGGATCTTACCGCTGTTGAGATCCAGTTCGATGTAACCCACTCGTGCACCCAACTGATCTTCAGCA
TCTTTTACTTTCACCAGCGTTTCTGGGTGAGCAAAAACAGGAAGGCAAAATGCCGCAAAAAAGGGAATAA
GGGCGACACGGAAATGTTGAATACTCATACTCTTCCTTTTTCAATATTATTGAAGCATTTATCAGGGTTA
TTGTCTCATGAGCGGATACATATTTGAATGTATTTAGAAAAATAAACAAATAGGGGTTCCGCGCACATTT
CCCCGAAAAGTGCCACCTGACGTC
